>Addgene plasmid | pC-BAR-YR | analyzer sequence | sequence record 100818
TTAGAATAACGGATATTTAAAAGGGCGTGAAAAGGTTTATCCGTTCGTCCATTTGTATGTGCATGCCAAC
CACAGGGTTCCCCTCGGGATCAAAGTACTTTGATCCAACCCCTCCGCTGCTATAGTGCAGTCGGCTTCTG
ACGTTCAGTGCAGCCGTCTTCTGAAAACGACATGTCGCACAAGTCCTAAGTTACGCGACAGGCTGCCGCC
CTGCCCTTTTCCTGGCGTTTTCTTGTCGCGTGTTTTAGTCGCATAAAGTAGAATACTTGCGACTAGAACC
GGAGACATTACGCCATGAACAAGAGCGCCGCCGCTGGCCTGCTGGGCTATGCCCGCGTCAGCACCGACGA
CCAGGACTTGACCAACCAACGGGCCGAACTGCACGCGGCCGGCTGCACCAAGCTGTTTTCCGAGAAGATC
ACCGGCACCAGGCGCGACCGCCCGGAGCTGGCCAGGATGCTTGACCACCTACGCCCTGGCGACGTTGTGA
CAGTGACCAGGCTAGACCGCCTGGCCCGCAGCACCCGCGACCTACTGGACATTGCCGAGCGCATCCAGGA
GGCCGGCGCGGGCCTGCGTAGCCTGGCAGAGCCGTGGGCCGACACCACCACGCCGGCCGGCCGCATGGTG
TTGACCGTGTTCGCCGGCATTGCCGAGTTCGAGCGTTCCCTAATCATCGACCGCACCCGGAGCGGGCGCG
AGGCCGCCAAGGCCCGAGGCGTGAAGTTTGGCCCCCGCCCTACCCTCACCCCGGCACAGATCGCGCACGC
CCGCGAGCTGATCGACCAGGAAGGCCGCACCGTGAAAGAGGCGGCTGCACTGCTTGGCGTGCATCGCTCG
ACCCTGTACCGCGCACTTGAGCGCAGCGAGGAAGTGACGCCCACCGAGGCCAGGCGGCGCGGTGCCTTCC
GTGAGGACGCATTGACCGAGGCCGACGCCCTGGCGGCCGCCGAGAATGAACGCCAAGAGGAACAAGCATG
AAACCGCACCAGGACGGCCAGGACGAACCGTTTTTCATTACCGAAGAGATCGAGGCGGAGATGATCGCGG
CCGGGTACGTGTTCGAGCCGCCCGCGCACGTCTCAACCGTGCGGCTGCATGAAATCCTGGCCGGTTTGTC
TGATGCCAAGCTGGCGGCCTGGCCGGCCAGCTTGGCCGCTGAAGAAACCGAGCGCCGCCGTCTAAAAAGG
TGATGTGTATTTGAGTAAAACAGCTTGCGTCATGCGGTCGCTGCGTATATGATGCGATGAGTAAATAAAC
AAATACGCAAGGGGAACGCATGAAGGTTATCGCTGTACTTAACCAGAAAGGCGGGTCAGGCAAGACGACC
ATCGCAACCCATCTAGCCCGCGCCCTGCAACTCGCCGGGGCCGATGTTCTGTTAGTCGATTCCGATCCCC
AGGGCAGTGCCCGCGATTGGGCGGCCGTGCGGGAAGATCAACCGCTAACCGTTGTCGGCATCGACCGCCC
GACGATTGACCGCGACGTGAAGGCCATCGGCCGGCGCGACTTCGTAGTGATCGACGGAGCGCCCCAGGCG
GCGGACTTGGCTGTGTCCGCGATCAAGGCAGCCGACTTCGTGCTGATTCCGGTGCAGCCAAGCCCTTACG
ACATATGGGCCACCGCCGACCTGGTGGAGCTGGTTAAGCAGCGCATTGAGGTCACGGATGGAAGGCTACA
AGCGGCCTTTGTCGTGTCGCGGGCGATCAAAGGCACGCGCATCGGCGGTGAGGTTGCCGAGGCGCTGGCC
GGGTACGAGCTGCCCATTCTTGAGTCCCGTATCACGCAGCGCGTGAGCTACCCAGGCACTGCCGCCGCCG
GCACAACCGTTCTTGAATCAGAACCCGAGGGCGACGCTGCCCGCGAGGTCCAGGCGCTGGCCGCTGAAAT
TAAATCAAAACTCATTTGAGTTAATGAGGTAAAGAGAAAATGAGCAAAAGCACAAACACGCTAAGTGCCG
GCCGTCCGAGCGCACGCAGCAGCAAGGCTGCAACGTTGGCCAGCCTGGCAGACACGCCAGCCATGAAGCG
GGTCAACTTTCAGTTGCCGGCGGAGGATCACACCAAGCTGAAGATGTACGCGGTACGCCAAGGCAAGACC
ATTACCGAGCTGCTATCTGAATACATCGCGCAGCTACCAGAGTAAATGAGCAAATGAATAAATGAGTAGA
TGAATTTTAGCGGCTAAAGGAGGCGGCATGGAAAATCAAGAACAACCAGGCACCGACGCCGTGGAATGCC
CCATGTGTGGAGGAACGGGCGGTTGGCCAGGCGTAAGCGGCTGGGTTGTCTGCCGGCCCTGCAATGGCAC
TGGAACCCCCAAGCCCGAGGAATCGGCGTGACGGTCGCAAACCATCCGGCCCGGTACAAATCGGCGCGGC
GCTGGGTGATGACCTGGTGGAGAAGTTGAAGGCCGCGCAGGCCGCCCAGCGGCAACGCATCGAGGCAGAA
GCACGCCCCGGTGAATCGTGGCAAGCGGCCGCTGATCGAATCCGCAAAGAATCCCGGCAACCGCCGGCAG
CCGGTGCGCCGTCGATTAGGAAGCCGCCCAAGGGCGACGAGCAACCAGATTTTTTCGTTCCGATGCTCTA
TGACGTGGGCACCCGCGATAGTCGCAGCATCATGGACGTGGCCGTTTTCCGTCTGTCGAAGCGTGACCGA
CGAGCTGGCGAGGTGATCCGCTACGAGCTTCCAGACGGGCACGTAGAGGTTTCCGCAGGGCCGGCCGGCA
TGGCCAGTGTGTGGGATTACGACCTGGTACTGATGGCGGTTTCCCATCTAACCGAATCCATGAACCGATA
CCGGGAAGGGAAGGGAGACAAGCCCGGCCGCGTGTTCCGTCCACACGTTGCGGACGTACTCAAGTTCTGC
CGGCGAGCCGATGGCGGAAAGCAGAAAGACGACCTGGTAGAAACCTGCATTCGGTTAAACACCACGCACG
TTGCCATGCAGCGTACGAAGAAGGCCAAGAACGGCCGCCTGGTGACGGTATCCGAGGGTGAAGCCTTGAT
TAGCCGCTACAAGATCGTAAAGAGCGAAACCGGGCGGCCGGAGTACATCGAGATCGAGCTAGCTGATTGG
ATGTACCGCGAGATCACAGAAGGCAAGAACCCGGACGTGCTGACGGTTCACCCCGATTACTTTTTGATCG
ATCCCGGCATCGGCCGTTTTCTCTACCGCCTGGCACGCCGCGCCGCAGGCAAGGCAGAAGCCAGATGGTT
GTTCAAGACGATCTACGAACGCAGTGGCAGCGCCGGAGAGTTCAAGAAGTTCTGTTTCACCGTGCGCAAG
CTGATCGGGTCAAATGACCTGCCGGAGTACGATTTGAAGGAGGAGGCGGGGCAGGCTGGCCCGATCCTAG
TCATGCGCTACCGCAACCTGATCGAGGGCGAAGCATCCGCCGGTTCCTAATGTACGGAGCAGATGCTAGG
GCAAATTGCCCTAGCAGGGGAAAAAGGTCGAAAAGGTCTCTTTCCTGTGGATAGCACGTACATTGGGAAC
CCAAAGCCGTACATTGGGAACCGGAACCCGTACATTGGGAACCCAAAGCCGTACATTGGGAACCGGTCAC
ACATGTAAGTGACTGATATAAAAGAGAAAAAAGGCGATTTTTCCGCCTAAAACTCTTTAAAACTTATTAA
AACTCTTAAAACCCGCCTGGCCTGTGCATAACTGTCTGGCCAGCGCACAGCCGAAGAGCTGCAAAAAGCG
CCTACCCTTCGGTCGCTGCGCTCCCTACGCCCCGCCGCTTCGCGTCGGCCTATCGCGGCCGCTGGCCGCT
CAAAAATGGCTGGCCTACGGCCAGGCAATCTACCAGGGCGCGGACAAGCCGCGCCGTCGCCACTCGACCG
CCGGCGCCCACATCAAGGCACCCTGCCTCGCGCGTTTCGGTGATGACGGTGAAAACCTCTGACACATGCA
GCTCCCGGAGACGGTCACAGCTTGTCTGTAAGCGGATGCCGGGAGCAGACAAGCCCGTCAGGGCGCGTCA
GCGGGTGTTGGCGGGTGTCGGGGCGCAGCCATGACCCAGTCACGTAGCGATAGCGGAGTGTATACTGGCT
TAACTATGCGGCATCAGAGCAGATTGTACTGAGAGTGCACCATATGCGGTGTGAAATACCGCACAGATGC
GTAAGGAGAAAATACCGCATCAGGCGCTCTTCCGCTTCCTCGCTCACTGACTCGCTGCGCTCGGTCGTTC
GGCTGCGGCGAGCGGTATCAGCTCACTCAAAGGCGGTAATACGGTTATCCACAGAATCAGGGGATAACGC
AGGAAAGAACATGTGAGCAAAAGGCCAGCAAAAGGCCAGGAACCGTAAAAAGGCCGCGTTGCTGGCGTTT
TTCCATAGGCTCCGCCCCCCTGACGAGCATCACAAAAATCGACGCTCAAGTCAGAGGTGGCGAAACCCGA
CAGGACTATAAAGATACCAGGCGTTTCCCCCTGGAAGCTCCCTCGTGCGCTCTCCTGTTCCGACCCTGCC
GCTTACCGGATACCTGTCCGCCTTTCTCCCTTCGGGAAGCGTGGCGCTTTCTCATAGCTCACGCTGTAGG
TATCTCAGTTCGGTGTAGGTCGTTCGCTCCAAGCTGGGCTGTGTGCACGAACCCCCCGTTCAGCCCGACC
GCTGCGCCTTATCCGGTAACTATCGTCTTGAGTCCAACCCGGTAAGACACGACTTATCGCCACTGGCAGC
AGCCACTGGTAACAGGATTAGCAGAGCGAGGTATGTAGGCGGTGCTACAGAGTTCTTGAAGTGGTGGCCT
AACTACGGCTACACTAGAAGGACAGTATTTGGTATCTGCGCTCTGCTGAAGCCAGTTACCTTCGGAAAAA
GAGTTGGTAGCTCTTGATCCGGCAAACAAACCACCGCTGGTAGCGGTGGTTTTTTTGTTTGCAAGCAGCA
GATTACGCGCAGAAAAAAAGGATCTCAAGAAGATCCTTTGATCTTTTCTACGGGGTCTGACGCTCAGTGG
AACGAAAACTCACGTTAAGGGATTTTGGTCATGCATTCTAGGTACTAAAACAATTCATCCAGTAAAATAT
AATATTTTATTTTCTCCCAATCAGGCTTGATCCCCAGTAAGTCAAAAAATAGCTCGACATACTGTTCTTC
CCCGATATCCTCCCTGATCGACCGGACGCAGAAGGCAATGTCATACCACTTGTCCGCCCTGCCGCTTCTC
CCAAGATCAATAAAGCCACTTACTTTGCCATCTTTCACAAAGATGTTGCTGTCTCCCAGGTCGCCGTGGG
AAAAGACAAGTTCCTCTTCGGGCTTTTCCGTCTTTAAAAAATCATACAGCTCGCGCGGATCTTTAAATGG
AGTGTCTTCTTCCCAGTTTTCGCAATCCACATCGGCCAGATCGTTATTCAGTAAGTAATCCAATTCGGCT
AAGCGGCTGTCTAAGCTATTCGTATAGGGACAATCCGATATGTCGATGGAGTGAAAGAGCCTGATGCACT
CCGCATACAGCTCGATAATCTTTTCAGGGCTTTGTTCATCTTCATACTCTTCCGAGCAAAGGACGCCATC
GGCCTCACTCATGAGCAGATTGCTCCAGCCATCATGCCGTTCAAAGTGCAGGACCTTTGGAACAGGCAGC
TTTCCTTCCAGCCATAGCATCATGTCCTTTTCCCGTTCCACATCATAGGTGGTCCCTTTATACCGGCTGT
CCGTCATTTTTAAATATAGGTTTTCATTTTCTCCCACCAGCTTATATACCTTAGCAGGAGACATTCCTTC
CGTATCTTTTACGCAGCGGTATTTTTCGATCAGTTTTTTCAATTCCGGTGATATTCTCATTTTAGCCATT
TATTATTTCCTTCCTCTTTTCTACAGTATTTAAAGATACCCCAAGAAGCTAATTATAACAAGACGAACTC
CAATTCACTGTTCCTTGCATTCTAAAACCTTAAATACCAGAAAACAGCTTTTTCAAAGTTGTTTTCAAAG
TTGGCGTATAACATAGTATCGACGGAGCCGATTTTGAAACCGCGGTTAGTTTTGCTGGCCGCATCTTCTC
AAATATGCTTCCCAGCCTGCTTTTCTGTAACGTTCACCCTCTACCTTAGCATCCCTTCCCTTTGCAAATA
GTCCTCTTCCAACAATAATAATGTCAGATCCTGTAGAGACCACATCATCCACGGTTCTATACTGTTGACC
CAATGCGTCTCCCTTGTCATCTAAACCCACACCGGGTGTCATAATCAACCAATCGTAACCTTCATCTCTT
CCACCCATGTCTCTTTGAGCAATAAAGCCGATAACAAAATCTTTGTCGCTCTTCGCAATGTCAACAGTAC
CCTTAGTATATTCTCCAGTAGATAGGGAGCCCTTGCATGACAATTCTGCTAACATCAAAAGGCCTCTAGG
TTCCTTTGTTACTTCTTCTGCCGCCTGCTTCAAACCGCTAACAATACCTGGGCCCACCACACCGTGTGCA
TTCGTAATGTCTGCCCATTCTGCTATTCTGTATACACCCGCAGAGTACTGCAATTTGACTGTATTACCAA
TGTCAGCAAATTTTCTGTCTTCGAAGAGTAAAAAATTGTACTTGGCGGATAATGCCTTTAGCGGCTTAAC
TGTGCCCTCCATGGAAAAATCAGTCAAGATATCCACATGTGTTTTTAGTAAACAAATTTTGGGACCTAAT
GCTTCAACTAACTCCAGTAATTCCTTGGTGGTACGAACATCCAATGAAGCACACAAGTTTGTTTGCTTTT
CGTGCATGATATTAAATAGCTTGGCAGCAACAGGACTAGGATGAGTAGCAGCACGTTCCTTATATGTAGC
TTTCGACATGATTTATCTTCGTTTCCTGCAGGTTTTTGTTCTGTGCAGTTGGGTTAAGAATACTGGGCAA
TTTCATGTTTCTTCAACACTACATATGCGTATATATACCAATCTAAGTCTGTGCTCCTTCCTTCGTTCTT
CCTTCTGTTCGGAGATTACCGAATCAAAAAAATTTCAAGGAAACCGAAATCAAAAAAAAGAATAAAAAAA
AAATGATGAATTGAAAAAGCTAGCTTATCGATGATAAGCTGTCAAACATGAGAATTAATTCCACGGACTA
TAGACTATACTATATACTCCGTCTACTGTACGATACACTTCCGCTCAGGTCCTTGTCCTTTAACGAGGCC
TTACCACTCTTTTGTTACTCTATTGATCCAGCTCAGCAAAGGCAGTGTGATCTAAGATTCTATTCGCGAT
GTAGTAAAACTAGCTAGACCGAGAAAGAGACTAGAAATGCAAAAGGCACTTCTACAATGGCTGCCATCAT
TATTATCCGATGTGACGCTGCAGCTTCTCAATGATATTCGAATACGCTTTGAGGAGATACAGCCTAATAT
CCGACAAACTGTTTTACAGATTTACGATCGTACTTGTTACCCATCATTGAATTTTGAACATCCGAACCTG
GGAGTTTTCCCTGAAACAGATAGTATATTTGAACCTGTATAATAATATATAGTCTAGCGCTTTACGGAAG
ACAATGTATGTATTTCGGTTCCTGGAGAAACTATTGCATCTATTGCATAGGTAATCTTGCACGTCGCATC
CCCGGTTCATTTTCTGCGTTTCCATCTTGCACTTCAATAGCATATCTTTGTTAACGAAGCATCTGTGCTT
CATTTTGTAGAACAAAAATGCAACGCGAGAGCGCTAATTTTTCAAACAAAGAATCTGAGCTGCATTTTTA
CAGAACAGAAATGCAACGCGAAAGCGCTATTTTACCAACGAAGAATCTGTGCTTCATTTTTGTAAAACAA
AAATGCAACGCGACGAGAGCGCTAATTTTTCAAACAAAGAATCTGAGCTGCATTTTTACAGAACAGAAAT
GCAACGCGAGAGCGCTATTTTACCAACAAAGAATCTATACTTCTTTTTTGTTCTACAAAAATGCATCCCG
AGAGCGCTATTTTTCTAACAAAGCATCTTAGATTACTTTTTTTCTCCTTTGTGCGCTCTATAATGCAGTC
TCTTGATAACTTTTTGCACTGTAGGTCCGTTAAGGTTAGAAGAAGGCTACTTTGGTGTCTATTTTCTCTT
CCATAAAAAAAGCCTGACTCCACTTCCCGCGTTTACTGATTACTAGCGAAGCTGCGGGTGCATTTTTTCA
AGATAAAGGCATCCCCGATTATATTCTATACCGATGTGGATTGCGCATACTTTGTGAACAGAAAGTGATA
GCGTTGATGATTCTTCATTGGTCAGAAAATTATGAACGGTTTCTTCTATTTTGTCTCTATATACTACGTA
TAGGAAATGTTTACATTTTCGTATTGTTTTCGATTCACTCTATGAATAGTTCTTACTACAATTTTTTTGT
CTAAAGAGTAATACTAGAGATAAACATAAAAAATGTAGAGGTCGAGTTTAGATGCAAGTTCAAGGAGCGA
AAGGTGGATGGGTAGGTTATATAGGGATATAGCACAGAGATATATAGCAAAGAGATACTTTTGAGCAATG
TTTGTGGAAGCGCCGCGGTGATCACAGGCAGCAACGCTCTGTCATCGTTACAATCAACATGCTACCCTCC
GCGAGATCATCCGTGTTTCAAACCCGGCAGCTTAGTTGCCGTTCTTCCGAATAGCATCGGTAACATGAGC
AAAGTCTGCCGCCTTACAACGGCTCTCCCGCTGACGCCGTCCCGGACTGATGGGCTGCCTGTATCGAGTG
GTGATTTTGTGCCGAGCTGCCGGTCGGGGAGCTGTTGGCTGGCTGGTGGCAGGATATATTGTGGTGTAAA
CAAATTGACGCTTAGACAACTTAATAACACATTGCGGACGTTTTTAATGTACTGAATTAACGCCGAATTA
ATTCCTAGGCCACCATGTTGGGCCCGGCGCGCCGAATTCGAGCTCGGTACCCAACTGATATTGAAGGAGC
ATTTTTTGGGCTTGGCTGGAGCTAGTGGAGGTCAACAATGAATGCCTATTTTGGTTTAGTCGTCCAGGCG
GTGAGCACAAAATTTGTGTCGTTTGACAAGATGGTTCATTTAGGCAACTGGTCAGATCAGCCCCACTTGT
AGCAGTAGCGGCGGCGCTCGAAGTGTGACTCTTATTAGCAGACAGGAACGAGGACATTATTATCATCTGC
TGCTTGGTGCACGATAACTTGGTGCGTTTGTCAAGCAAGGTAAGTGGACGACCCGGTCATACCTTCTTAA
GTTCGCCCTTCCTCCCTTTATTTCAGATTCAATCTGACTTACCTATTCTACCCAAGCATCCAAATGAGCC
CAGAACGACGCCCGGCCGACATCCGCCGTGCCACCGAGGCGGACATGCCGGCGGTCTGCACCATCGTCAA
CCACTACATCGAGACAAGCACGGTCAACTTCCGTACCGAGCCGCAGGAACCGCAGGAGTGGACGGACGAC
CTCGTCCGTCTGCGGGAGCGCTATCCCTGGCTCGTCGCCGAGGTGGACGGCGAGGTCGCCGGCATCGCCT
ACGCGGGTCCCTGGAAGGCACGCAACGCCTACGACTGGACGGCCGAATCGACCGTGTACGTCTCCCCCCG
CCACCAGCGGACGGGACTGGGCTCCACGCTCTACACCCACCTGCTGAAGTCCCTGGAGGCACAGGGCTTC
AAGAGCGTGGTCGCTGTCATCGGGCTGCCCAACGACCCGAGCGTGCGCATGCACGAGGCGCTCGGATATG
CCCCCCGCGGCATGCTGCGGGCGGCCGGCTTCAAGCACGGGAACTGGCATGACGTGGGTTTCTGGCAGCT
GGACTTCAGCCTGCCGGTTCCGCCCCGTCCGGTCCTGCCCGTCACCGAGATTTAGAGTAGATGCCGACCG
GGAACCAGTTGGGGATCCTCTAGAGTCGACCTGCAGGCATGCAAGCTTTAAGAGGAGTCCACCATGGTAG
ATCTGACTAGTGTTAACGCTAGCCACCACCACCACCACCACGTGTGAATTACAGGTGACCAGCTCGAATT
TCCCCGATCGTTCAAACATTTGGCAATAAAGTTTCTTAAGATTGAATCCTGTTGCCGGTCTTGCGATGAT
TATCATATAATTTCTGTTGAATTACGTTAAGCATGTAATAATTAACATGTAATGCATGACGTTATTTATG
AGATGGGTTTTTATGATTAGAGTCCCGCAATTATACATTTAATACGCGATAGAAAACAAAATATAGCGCG
CAAACTAGGATAAATTATCGCGCGCGGTGTCATCTATGTTACTAGATCGGGAATTAAACTATCAGTGTTT
GACAGGATATATTGGCGGGTAAACCTAAGAGAAAAGAGCGTTTA
Features (pLannotate 1.2.2; 22 found; start..end, strand, type, name):
    319..720     +  CDS            Y4CG_SINFN (fragment): Protein inferred from homology: Swiss-Prot protein existence level 3. From Sinorhizobium fredii (strain NBRC 101917 / NGR234).
   1280..1909    +  CDS            pVS1 StaA: stability protein from the Pseudomonas plasmid pVS1 (Heeb et al., 2000)
   2342..3410    +  CDS            pVS1 RepA (fragment): replication protein from the Pseudomonas plasmid pVS1 (Heeb et al., 2000)
   3476..3670    +  rep_origin     pVS1 oriV: origin of replication for the Pseudomonas plasmid pVS1 (Heeb et al., 2000)
   3873..3912    +  CDS            rop (fragment): Rop protein, which maintains plasmids at low copy number; rop
   4014..4154    +  misc_feature   bom: basis of mobility region from pBR322
   4340..4928    -  rep_origin     ori: high-copy-number ColE1/pMB1/pBR322/pUC origin of replication
   5015..5809    -  CDS            KanR: aminoglycoside phosphotransferase; aphA-3; confers resistance to kanamycin
   5996..6799    -  CDS            URA3: orotidine-5'-phosphate decarboxylase, required for uracil biosynthesis; S. cerevisiae URA3; yeast auxotrophic marker, counterselectable with 5-fluoroorotic acid (5-FOA)
   6800..7015    -  promoter       URA3 promoter: S. cerevisiae URA3
   7022..7045    -  promoter       tet promoter (fragment): E. coli promoter for tetracycline efflux protein gene
   7036..7209    +  CDS            RAF1 (fragment): RAF_YEAST - Experimental evidence at transcript level: Swiss-Prot protein existence level 2. Antagonizes transcriptional repression of recombinase FLP by REP1-REP2. May play a role in plasmid partitioning. From Saccharomyces cerevisiae (strain ATCC 204508 / S288c) (Baker's yeast).
   7202..7459    +  CDS            RAF1 (fragment): RAF_YEAST - Experimental evidence at transcript level: Swiss-Prot protein existence level 2. Antagonizes transcriptional repression of recombinase FLP by REP1-REP2. May play a role in plasmid partitioning. From Saccharomyces cerevisiae (strain ATCC 204508 / S288c) (Baker's yeast).
   7613..8482    -  rep_origin     2μ ori: yeast 2μ plasmid origin of replication
   8727..8751    +  misc_feature   LB T-DNA repeat: left border repeat from nopaline C58 T-DNA
   8854..8872    +  misc_feature   MCS (fragment): pUC18/19 multiple cloning site
   8876..9229    +  promoter       trpC promoter: promoter for Aspergillus nidulans trpC
   9234..9782    +  CDS            bar: PAT_STRHY - Experimental evidence at protein level: Swiss-Prot protein existence level 1. Inactivates phosphinothricin (PPT) by transfer of an acetyl group from acetyl CoA. Can also acetylate demethylphosphinothricin but not PTT or glutamate. This enzyme is an effector of phosphinothricin tripeptide (PTT or bialaphos) resistance. From Streptomyces hygroscopicus. Introduced by genetic manipulation and expressed in glufosinate-tolerant maize by Dekalb Genetics.
   9811..9848    +  misc_feature   MCS (fragment): pUC18/19 multiple cloning site
   9893..9911    +  CDS            9xHis (fragment): 9xHis affinity tag
   9946..10198   +  terminator     NOS terminator: nopaline synthase terminator and poly(A) signal
  10220..10244   +  misc_feature   RB T-DNA repeat: right border repeat from nopaline C58 T-DNA
